>Addgene plasmid #126572 | p3E-Clover | addgene full sequence | sequence record 341978 | Addgene NGS Result
CTTTCCTGCGTTATCCCCTGATTCTGTGGATAACCGTATTACCGCCTTTGAGTGAGCTGATACCGCTCGC
CGCAGCCGAACGACCGAGCGCAGCGAGTCAGTGAGCGAGGAAGCGGAAGAGCGCCCAATACGCAAACCGC
CTCTCCCCGCGCGTTGGCCGATTCATTAATGCAGCTGGCACGACAGGTTTCCCGACTGGAAAGCGGGCAG
TGAGCGCAACGCAATTAATACGCGTACCGCTAGCCAGGAAGAGTTTGTAGAAACGCAAAAAGGCCATCCG
TCAGGATGGCCTTCTGCTTAGTTTGATGCCTGGCAGTTTATGGCGGGCGTCCTGCCCGCCACCCTCCGGG
CCGTTGCTTCACAACGTTCAAATCCGCTCCCGGCGGATTTGTCCTACTCAGGAGAGCGTTCACCGACAAA
CAACAGATAAAACGAAAGGCCCAGTCTTCCGACTGAGCCTTTCGTTTTATTTGATGCCTGGCAGTTCCCT
ACTCTCGCGTTAACGCTAGCATGGATGTTTTCCCAGTCACGACGTTGTAAAACGACGGCCAGTCTTAAGC
TCGGGCCCTGCAGCTCTAGAGCTCGAATTCTACAGGTCACTAATACCATCTAAGTAGTTGGTTCATAGTG
ACTGCATATGTTGTGTTTTACAGTATTATGTAGTCTGTTTTTTATGCAAAATCTAATTTAATATATTGAT
ATTTATATCATTTTACGTTTCTCGTTCAACTTTCTTGTACAAAGTGGTGGTGAGCAAGGGCGAGGAGCTG
TTCACCGGGGTGGTGCCCATCCTGGTCGAGCTGGACGGCGACGTAAACGGCCACAAGTTCAGCGTCCGCG
GCGAGGGCGAGGGCGATGCCACCAACGGCAAGCTGACCCTGAAGTTCATCTGCACCACCGGCAAGCTGCC
CGTGCCCTGGCCCACCCTCGTGACCACCTTCGGCTACGGCGTGGCCTGCTTCAGCCGCTACCCCGACCAC
ATGAAGCAGCACGACTTCTTCAAGTCCGCCATGCCCGAAGGCTACGTCCAGGAGCGCACCATCTCTTTCA
AGGACGACGGTACCTACAAGACCCGCGCCGAGGTGAAGTTCGAGGGCGACACCCTGGTGAACCGCATCGA
GCTGAAGGGCATCGACTTCAAGGAGGACGGCAACATCCTGGGGCACAAGCTGGAGTACAACTTCAACAGC
CACAACGTCTATATCACGGCCGACAAGCAGAAGAACGGCATCAAGGCTAACTTCAAGATCCGCCACAACG
TTGAGGACGGCAGCGTGCAGCTCGCCGACCACTACCAGCAGAACACCCCCATCGGCGACGGCCCCGTGCT
GCTGCCCGACAACCACTACCTGAGCCATCAGTCCGCCCTGAGCAAAGACCCCAACGAGAAGCGCGATCAC
ATGGTCCTGCTGGAGTTCGTAACCGCCGCCGGGATCACTCTCGGCATGGACGAGCTGTACAAGTAACAAC
TTTATTATACAAAGTTGGCATTATAAAAAAGCATTGCTTATCAATTTGTTGCAACGAACAGGTCACTATC
AGTCAAAATAAAATCATTATTTGGAGCTCCATGGTAGCGTTAACGCGGCCGCGATATCCCCTATAGTGAG
TCGTATTACATGGTCATAGCTGTTTCCTGGCAGCTCTGGCCCGTGTCTCAAAATCTCTGATGTTACATTG
CACAAGATAAAAATATATCATCATGAACAATAAAACTGTCTGCTTACATAAACAGTAATACAAGGGGTGT
TATGAGCCATATTCAACGGGAAACGTCGAGGCCGCGATTAAATTCCAACATGGATGCTGATTTATATGGG
TATAAATGGGCTCGCGATAATGTCGGGCAATCAGGTGCGACAATCTATCGCTTGTATGGGAAGCCCGATG
CGCCAGAGTTGTTTCTGAAACATGGCAAAGGTAGCGTTGCCAATGATGTTACAGATGAGATGGTCAGACT
AAACTGGCTGACGGAATTTATGCCTCTTCCGACCATCAAGCATTTTATCCGTACTCCTGATGATGCATGG
TTACTCACCACTGCGATCCCCGGAAAAACAGCATTCCAGGTATTAGAAGAATATCCTGATTCAGGTGAAA
ATATTGTTGATGCGCTGGCAGTGTTCCTGCGCCGGTTGCATTCGATTCCTGTTTGTAATTGTCCTTTTAA
CAGCGATCGCGTATTTCGTCTCGCTCAGGCGCAATCACGAATGAATAACGGTTTGGTTGATGCGAGTGAT
TTTGATGACGAGCGTAATGGCTGGCCTGTTGAACAAGTCTGGAAAGAAATGCATAAACTTTTGCCATTCT
CACCGGATTCAGTCGTCACTCATGGTGATTTCTCACTTGATAACCTTATTTTTGACGAGGGGAAATTAAT
AGGTTGTATTGATGTTGGACGAGTCGGAATCGCAGACCGATACCAGGATCTTGCCATCCTATGGAACTGC
CTCGGTGAGTTTTCTCCTTCATTACAGAAACGGCTTTTTCAAAAATATGGTATTGATAATCCTGATATGA
ATAAATTGCAGTTTCATTTGATGCTCGATGAGTTTTTCTAATCAGAATTGGTTAATTGGTTGTAACACTG
GCAGAGCATTACGCTGACTTGACGGGACGGCGCAAGCTCATGACCAAAATCCCTTAACGTGAGTTACGCG
TCGTTCCACTGAGCGTCAGACCCCGTAGAAAAGATCAAAGGATCTTCTTGAGATCCTTTTTTTCTGCGCG
TAATCTGCTGCTTGCAAACAAAAAAACCACCGCTACCAGCGGTGGTTTGTTTGCCGGATCAAGAGCTACC
AACTCTTTTTCCGAAGGTAACTGGCTTCAGCAGAGCGCAGATACCAAATACTGTTCTTCTAGTGTAGCCG
TAGTTAGGCCACCACTTCAAGAACTCTGTAGCACCGCCTACATACCTCGCTCTGCTAATCCTGTTACCAG
TGGCTGCTGCCAGTGGCGATAAGTCGTGTCTTACCGGGTTGGACTCAAGACGATAGTTACCGGATAAGGC
GCAGCGGTCGGGCTGAACGGGGGGTTCGTGCACACAGCCCAGCTTGGAGCGAACGACCTACACCGAACTG
AGATACCTACAGCGTGAGCTATGAGAAAGCGCCACGCTTCCCGAAGGGAGAAAGGCGGACAGGTATCCGG
TAAGCGGCAGGGTCGGAACAGGAGAGCGCACGAGGGAGCTTCCAGGGGGAAACGCCTGGTATCTTTATAG
TCCTGTCGGGTTTCGCCACCTCTGACTTGAGCGTCGATTTTTGTGATGCTCGTCAGGGGGGCGGAGCCTA
TGGAAAAACGCCAGCAACGCGGCCTTTTTACGGTTCCTGGCCTTTTGCTGGCCTTTTGCTCACATGTT
Features (pLannotate 1.2.2; 11 found; start..end, strand, type, name):
    121..213     +  CDS            lacI (fragment): lac repressor; lacI; The lac repressor binds to the lac operator to inhibit transcription in E. coli. This inhibition can be relieved by adding lactose or isopropyl-β-D-thiogalactopyranoside (IPTG).
    268..295     -  terminator     rrnB T2 terminator: transcription terminator T2 from the E. coli rrnB gene
    427..470     +  terminator     rrnB T1 terminator: Escherichia coli rrnB; transcription terminator T1 from the E. coli rrnB gene
    517..553     -  CDS            lacZα (fragment): LacZα fragment of β-galactosidase; lacZ fragment
    624..748     -  protein_bind   attR2: mutant version of attR; recombination site for the Gateway® LR reaction LR Clonase™
    748..1466    +  CDS            mClover2 (fragment): monomeric derivative of the bright green-yellow fluorescent protein Clover mammalian codon-optimized
   1467..1487    -  protein_bind   attB3: mutant version of attB; core recombination site for the Gateway® BP reaction BP Clonase™
   1478..1563    -  protein_bind   attL1 (fragment): mutant version of attL; recombination site for the Gateway® LR reaction LR Clonase™
   1600..1618    -  promoter       T7 promoter: promoter for bacteriophage T7 RNA polymerase
   1752..2561    +  CDS            KanR: aminoglycoside phosphotransferase; aph(3')-Ia; confers resistance to kanamycin in bacteria or G418 (Geneticin®) in eukaryotes
   2708..3296    +  rep_origin     ori: high-copy-number ColE1/pMB1/pBR322/pUC origin of replication
