[The description below was written by a language model from this plasmid's Addgene catalogue record and pLannotate feature annotations shown in this document.]
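Description:
p3E-Clover is a 3' entry clone for MultiSite Gateway cloning, built in the pDONR P2R-P3 donor backbone and intended to supply a C-terminal (3') Clover fluorescent protein tag to assembled expression constructs. It is a small bacterial plasmid of about 3.4 kb that replicates from a high-copy ColE1/pUC-type origin and is selected with kanamycin through an aminoglycoside phosphotransferase (KanR) gene. As is usual for pDONR-derived vectors, rrnB T1 and T2 transcription terminators lie upstream of the recombination cassette to insulate the insert from read-through transcription, and a T7 promoter sits just outside the cassette on the other side. Short lacI and lacZα fragments flagged by the annotation appear to be backbone remnants rather than functional genes.

The payload is a synthetic coding sequence for Clover, a bright green-yellow GFP derivative. The automated annotation matches it to the closely related monomeric variant mClover2 as a partial hit, so the catalogue name should be taken as the identity. The insert is flanked by an attR2 site on one side and, on the other, a site the software labels as an attB3 core overlapping an attL1-like fragment, which is consistent with the attL3 site expected in a 3' entry clone. No promoter drives Clover within this plasmid, and no polyadenylation signal is annotated. Expression depends on an LR recombination that joins this clone with a 5' entry clone carrying a promoter, a middle entry clone carrying a gene of interest and a destination vector, placing Clover in frame downstream of the gene. The record describes it as a general tagging module for generating fluorescent fusion proteins and does not state a specific host organism.
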