Addgene plasmid #126572: p3E-Clover
Purpose: Multisite gateway vector for 3' tagging with Clover. Parton lab clone DJZ
Depositing lab: Rob Parton. Depositing organization: University of Queensland, Institute for Molecular Bioscience. Publication: Cavin4 interacts with Bin1 to promote T-tubule formation and stability in developing skeletal muscle. Lo HP, Lim YW, Xiong Z, Martel N, Ferguson C, Ariotti N, Giacomotto J, Rae J, Floetenmeyer M, Moradi SV, Gao Y, Tillu VA, Xia D, Wang H, Rahnama S, Nixon SJ, Bastiani M, Day RD, Smith KA, Palpant NJ, Johnston WA, Alexandrov K, Collins BM, Hall TE, Parton RG. J Cell Biol. 2021 Dec 6;220(12). pii: 212693. doi: 10.1083/jcb.201905065. Epub 2021 Oct 11. PubMed 34633413.
Backbone
  Vector backbone: pDONR P2R-p3
Growth in bacteria
  Bacterial resistance: Kanamycin, 50 μg/mL
  Growth temperature: 37°C
  Growth strain: DH5alpha
  Copy number: High Copy
Gene/Insert
  Gene/Insert name: Clover
  Species: Synthetic
Terms and licenses: Academic/Nonprofit Terms; Industry Terms: Not Available to Industry
How to cite: p3E-Clover was a gift from Rob Parton (Addgene plasmid # 126572 ; http://n2t.net/addgene:126572 ; RRID:Addgene_126572)
